Addgene plasmid #60126: pLPNPX1
Purpose: (Empty Backbone) expresses an insert when Cre is expressed
Depositing lab: Morris Birnbaum. Depositing organization: University of Pennsylvania.
Backbone
  Vector backbone: pLNCX
  Backbone size (bp): 6600
  Modifications to backbone: two loxP sites were added at 1637-1669 and 2854-2888. The multiple cloning site was modified as well to include: MfeI, AvrII, PaeR7, XhoI, HindIII, SalI, NotI, BglII, StuI, ClaI
  Vector type: Retroviral
Growth in bacteria
  Bacterial resistance: Ampicillin, 100 μg/mL
  Growth temperature: 37°C
  Growth strain: XL1 Blue
  Copy number: High Copy
Terms and licenses: Academic/Nonprofit Terms; Industry Terms: Not Available to Industry
How to cite: pLPNPX1 was a gift from Morris Birnbaum (Addgene plasmid # 60126 ; http://n2t.net/addgene:60126 ; RRID:Addgene_60126)
