[The description below was written by a language model from this plasmid's Addgene catalogue record.]
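Description:
pLPNPX1 is an empty retroviral backbone derived from pLNCX, a Moloney murine leukemia virus-type vector of about 6.6 kb, designed so that a cloned insert is expressed only after Cre recombinase acts on the vector. It is propagated in E. coli as a high-copy plasmid under ampicillin selection. As a retroviral vector, it is meant to be introduced into packaging cells to produce virus that integrates into the genome of dividing target cells. The record does not itemise the LTRs, packaging signal or other viral elements, and no feature table is provided.

Two modifications distinguish it from the parent. First, two loxP sites were inserted roughly 1.2 kb apart, so they flank a segment of the vector. The record does not say what lies between them. In the parental pLNCX this general region holds the neomycin resistance cassette, and the plasmid name hints at a floxed neo arrangement, but this is an inference rather than a recorded fact. The stated purpose implies that the floxed segment blocks expression of the downstream insert until Cre excises it, bringing the insert under control of an upstream promoter. Which promoter drives the insert after recombination is not stated. Second, the multiple cloning site was rebuilt to offer MfeI, AvrII, PaeR7, XhoI, HindIII, SalI, NotI, BglII, StuI and ClaI sites for inserting a gene of interest.

The vector is suited to making stably transduced cells in which a transgene remains silent until Cre is supplied, allowing conditional or lineage-restricted expression.
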