>Addgene plasmid #60126 | pLPNPX1 | addgene partial sequence | sequence record 98918 | LNCX-3 5'-ACCTACAGGTGGGGTCTTTCATTCCC-3'
AAATCTTTTATTTTATCGATAGGCCTAGATCTGCGGCCGCGTCGACGATAGGCCTAGATCTGCGGCCGCG
TCGACAAGCTTACTCGAGACCTAGGCCAATTGATAACTTCGTATAATGTATGCTATACGAAGTTATTGAT
CCGCCTCGACCAAAGCGGCCATCGTGCCTCCCCACTCCTGCAGTTCGGGGGCATGGATGCGCGGATAGCC
GCTGCTGGTTTCCTGGATGCCGACGGATTTGCACTGCCGGTAGAACTCCGCGAGGTCGTCCAGCCTCAGG
CAGCAGCTGAACCAACTCGCGAGGGGATCGAGCCCGGGGTGGGCGAAGAACTCCAGCATGAGATCCCCGC
GCTGGAGGATCATCCAGCCGGCGTCCCGGAAAACGATTCCGAAGCCCAACCTTTCATAGAAGGCGGCGGT
GGAATCGAAATCTCGTGATGGCAGGTTGGGCGTCGCTTGGTCGGTCATTTCGAACCCCAGAGTCCCGCTC
AGAAGAACTCGTCAAGAAGGCGATAGAAGGCGATGCGCTGCGAATCGGGAGCGGCGATACCGTAAAGCAC
GAGGAAGCGGTCAGCCCATTCGCCGCCAAGCTCTTCAGCAATATCACGGGTAGCCAACGCTATGTCCTGA
TAGCGGTCCGCCACACCCAGCCGGCCACAGTCGATGAATCCAGAAAAGCGGCCATTTTCCACCATGATAT
TCGGCAAGCAGGCATCGCCATGGGTCACGACGAGATCCTCGCCGTCGGGCATGCGCGCCTTGAGCCTGGC
GAACAGTTTCGGCTGGCGCGAGCCCCTGATGCTCTTCGTTCAGATCATCCTGATCGACAAGACCGGGCTT
CCATCCGAGTACGTGCTCGCTCGATGCGATGTTTCGCTTGGTGGTCGAATGGGCAAGTAGCCGGATCAAG
CGTATGCAGCCGCCGCAATTGCATCAGCCC
