>Addgene plasmid #60126 | pLPNPX1 | addgene partial sequence | sequence record 99875 | Neo-R 5'-GCCCAGTCATAGCCGAATAG-3'
CTGCGTGCAATCCATCTTGTTCAATCATGCGAAACGATCCTCATCCTGTCTCTTGATCCGCTAGCAGTTA
AATAACTTCGTATAATGTATGCTATACGAAGTTATACCGGTTAAATGGATCAGATCGGAATTCCGGCGCC
TAGAGAAGGAGTGAGGGCTGGATAAAGGGAGGATCGAGGCGGGGTCGAACGAGGAGGTTCAAGGGGGAGA
GACGGGGCGGATGGAGGAAGAGGAGGCGGAGGCTTAGGGTGTACAAAGGGCTTGACCCAGGGAGGGGGGT
CAAAAGCCAAGGCTTCCCAGGTCACGATGTAGGGGACCTGGTCTGGGTGTCCATGCGGGCCAGGTGAAAA
GACCTTGATCTTAACCTGGGTGATGAGGTCTCGGTTAAAGGTGCCGTCTCGCGGCCATCCGACGTTAAAG
GTTGGCCATTCTGCAGAGCAGAAGGTAACCCAACGTCTCTTCTTGACATCTACCGACTGGTTGTGAGCGA
TCCGCTCGACATCTTTCCAGTGACCTAAGGTCAAACTTAAGGGAGTGGTAACAGTCTGGCCCTAATTTTC
AGACAAATACAGAAACACAGTCAGACAGAGACAACACAGAACGATGCTGCAGCGCTGCAGCAGACAAGAC
GCGCGGCTTCGGTTCCAAACCGAAAGCAAAAATTCAGACGGAGGCGGGAACTGTTTTAGGTTCTCGTCTC
CTACCAGAACCACATATCCTGACGGGGTCGGATTCCACATCGACTCCCTTCCTCAGGTCGGGCCACAAAA
ACGGCCCCCAAAGTCCCTGGGACGTCTCCCAGGGTTGCGGCCGGGTGTTCAGAACTCGTCAGTTCCACCA
CGGGTCCGCCAGATACAGAGCTAGTTAGCTAACTAGTACAGACGC
